>Addgene plasmid #140394 | pJBL724 | addgene full sequence | sequence record 297861 | Addgene NGS Result
CCTTTTGCTGGCCTTTTGCTCACATGTTCTTTCCTGCGTTATCCCCTGATTCTGTGGATAACCGTATTAC
CGCCTTTGAGTGAGCTGATACCGCTCGCCGCAGCCGAACGACCGAGCGCAGCGAGTCAGTGAGCGAGGAA
GCGGAAGAGCGCCCAATACGCAAACCGCCTCTCCCCGCGCGTTGGCCGATTCATTAATGCAGCTGGCACG
ACAGGTTTCCCGACTGGAAAGCGGGCAGTGAGCGCAACGCAATTAATGTGAGTTAGCTCACTCATTAGGC
ACCCCAGGCTTTACACTTTATGCTTCCGGCTCGTATGTTGTGTGGAATTGTGAGCGGATAACAATTTCAC
ACAGGAAACAGCTATGACCATGATTACGCCAAGCTTGCATGCCTGCAGGTCGACTCTAGATAATACGACT
CACTATAGGAGGTCAGTAGGTAGACATCTAAGTATCCCCACATACTCTGATGATCCGAGACGGTCGGGTC
CAGATATTCGTATCTGTCGAGTAGAGTGTGGGCTCGGATCATTCATGGCAAGAGACGGTCGGGTCCAGAT
ATTCGTATCTGTCGAGTAGAGTGTGGGCTCTTGCCATGTGTATGTGGGTAGCATAACCCCTTGGGGCCTC
TAAACGGGTCTTGAGGGGTTTTTTGATCCCCGGGTACCGAGCTCGAATTCACTGGCCGTCGTTTTACAAC
GTCGTGACTGGGAAAACCCTGGCGTTACCCAACTTAATCGCCTTGCAGCACATCCCCCTTTCGCCAGCTG
GCGTAATAGCGAAGAGGCCCGCACCGATCGCCCTTCCCAACAGTTGCGCAGCCTGAATGGCGAATGGCGC
CTGATGCGGTATTTTCTCCTTACGCATCTGTGCGGTATTTCACACCGCATATGGTGCACTCTCAGTACAA
TCTGCTCTGATGCCGCATAGTTAAGCCAGCCCCGACACCCGCCAACACCCGCTGACGCGCCCTGACGGGC
TTGTCTGCTCCCGGCATCCGCTTACAGACAAGCTGTGACCGTCTCCGGGAGCTGCATGTGTCAGAGGTTT
TCACCGTCATCACCGAAACGCGCGAGACGAAAGGGCCTCGTGATACGCCTATTTTTATAGGTTAATGTCA
TGATAATAATGGTTTCTTAGACGTCAGGTGGCACTTTTCGGGGAAATGTGCGCGGAACCCCTATTTGTTT
ATTTTTCTAAATACATTCAAATATGTATCCGCTCATGAGACAATAACCCTGATAAATGCTTCAATAATAT
TGAAAAAGGAAGAGTATGAGTATTCAACATTTCCGTGTCGCCCTTATTCCCTTTTTTGCGGCATTTTGCC
TTCCTGTTTTTGCTCACCCAGAAACGCTGGTGAAAGTAAAAGATGCTGAAGATCAGTTGGGTGCACGAGT
GGGTTACATCGAACTGGATCTCAACAGCGGTAAGATCCTTGAGAGTTTTCGCCCCGAAGAACGTTTTCCA
ATGATGAGCACTTTTAAAGTTCTGCTATGTGGCGCGGTATTATCCCGTATTGACGCCGGGCAAGAGCAAC
TCGGTCGCCGCATACACTATTCTCAGAATGACTTGGTTGAGTACTCACCAGTCACAGAAAAGCATCTTAC
GGATGGCATGACAGTAAGAGAATTATGCAGTGCTGCCATAACCATGAGTGATAACACTGCGGCCAACTTA
CTTCTGACAACGATCGGAGGACCGAAGGAGCTAACCGCTTTTTTGCACAACATGGGGGATCATGTAACTC
GCCTTGATCGTTGGGAACCGGAGCTGAATGAAGCCATACCAAACGACGAGCGTGACACCACGATGCCTGT
AGCAATGGCAACAACGTTGCGCAAACTATTAACTGGCGAACTACTTACTCTAGCTTCCCGGCAACAATTA
ATAGACTGGATGGAGGCGGATAAAGTTGCAGGACCACTTCTGCGCTCGGCCCTTCCGGCTGGCTGGTTTA
TTGCTGATAAATCTGGAGCCGGTGAGCGTGGGTCTCGCGGTATCATTGCAGCACTGGGGCCAGATGGTAA
GCCCTCCCGTATCGTAGTTATCTACACGACGGGGAGTCAGGCAACTATGGATGAACGAAATAGACAGATC
GCTGAGATAGGTGCCTCACTGATTAAGCATTGGTAACTGTCAGACCAAGTTTACTCATATATACTTTAGA
TTGATTTAAAACTTCATTTTTAATTTAAAAGGATCTAGGTGAAGATCCTTTTTGATAATCTCATGACCAA
AATCCCTTAACGTGAGTTTTCGTTCCACTGAGCGTCAGACCCCGTAGAAAAGATCAAAGGATCTTCTTGA
GATCCTTTTTTTCTGCGCGTAATCTGCTGCTTGCAAACAAAAAAACCACCGCTACCAGCGGTGGTTTGTT
TGCCGGATCAAGAGCTACCAACTCTTTTTCCGAAGGTAACTGGCTTCAGCAGAGCGCAGATACCAAATAC
TGTTCTTCTAGTGTAGCCGTAGTTAGGCCACCACTTCAAGAACTCTGTAGCACCGCCTACATACCTCGCT
CTGCTAATCCTGTTACCAGTGGCTGCTGCCAGTGGCGATAAGTCGTGTCTTACCGGGTTGGACTCAAGAC
GATAGTTACCGGATAAGGCGCAGCGGTCGGGCTGAACGGGGGGTTCGTGCACACAGCCCAGCTTGGAGCG
AACGACCTACACCGAACTGAGATACCTACAGCGTGAGCTATGAGAAAGCGCCACGCTTCCCGAAGGGAGA
AAGGCGGACAGGTATCCGGTAAGCGGCAGGGTCGGAACAGGAGAGCGCACGAGGGAGCTTCCAGGGGGAA
ACGCCTGGTATCTTTATAGTCCTGTCGGGTTTCGCCACCTCTGACTTGAGCGTCGATTTTTGTGATGCTC
GTCAGGGGGGCGGAGCCTATGGAAAAACGCCAGCAACGCGGCCTTTTTACGGTTCCTGG
Features (pLannotate 1.2.2; 15 found; start..end, strand, type, name):
     14..147     +  rep_origin     RSF ori (fragment): Plasmids containing the RSF 1030 origin of replication can be propagated in E. coli cells that contain additional plasmids with compatible origins.
    149..241     +  CDS            lacI (fragment): lac repressor; lacI; The lac repressor binds to the lac operator to inhibit transcription in E. coli. This inhibition can be relieved by adding lactose or isopropyl-β-D-thiogalactopyranoside (IPTG).
    254..275     +  protein_bind   CAP binding site: CAP binding activates transcription in the presence of cAMP. E. coli catabolite activator protein
    290..320     +  promoter       lac promoter: promoter for the E. coli lac operon
    328..344     +  protein_bind   lac operator: The lac repressor binds to the lac operator to inhibit transcription in E. coli. This inhibition can be relieved by adding lactose or isopropyl-β-D-thiogalactopyranoside (IPTG). lac repressor encoded by lacI
    381..410     -  misc_feature   MCS (fragment): pUC18/19 multiple cloning site
    411..429     +  promoter       T7 promoter: promoter for bacteriophage T7 RNA polymerase
    609..655     +  terminator     T7 terminator: transcription terminator for bacteriophage T7 RNA polymerase
    655..680     -  misc_feature   MCS (fragment): pUC18/19 multiple cloning site
    677..834     +  CDS            lacZα (fragment): LacZα fragment of β-galactosidase; lacZ fragment
    840..939     -  misc_feature   bom (fragment): basis of mobility region from pBR322
   1041..1076    -  CDS            rop (fragment): Rop protein, which maintains plasmids at low copy number; rop
   1171..1275    +  promoter       AmpR promoter: bla
   1276..2136    +  CDS            AmpR: β-lactamase; bla; confers resistance to ampicillin, carbenicillin, and related antibiotics
   2307..2895    +  rep_origin     ori: high-copy-number ColE1/pMB1/pBR322/pUC origin of replication
