[The description below was written by a language model from this plasmid's Addgene catalogue record and pLannotate feature annotations shown in this document.]
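Description:
pJBL724 is a small (about 2.9 kb) synthetic-biology plasmid built on the pUC19 backbone and designed as a transcription template for cell-free biosensing rather than for protein expression. It is maintained in E. coli at high copy through the pUC-type ColE1/pMB1 origin and selected with ampicillin via the β-lactamase gene and its native promoter. The feature table also shows the usual pUC19 remnants around the cloning site (CAP binding site, lac promoter and operator, split halves of the multiple cloning site, and a lacZα fragment). Several short partial matches to RSF ori, lacI, bom and rop are also listed. These are fragments that appear to be backbone sequence similarities rather than functional elements.

The insert, T7-hucO-3WJdB-T, was assembled by Gibson cloning into the multiple cloning site. It consists of a bacteriophage T7 promoter, the hucO operator placed 5 bp downstream of the promoter, the three-way junction dimeric Broccoli (3WJdB) RNA aptamer, and a T7 terminator. The annotation software identified only the promoter and terminator; the operator and aptamer lie in the unannotated interval between them. 3WJdB is a fluorogenic aptamer that lights up on binding its dye ligand, so transcription is read out directly as fluorescence without translation. The HucR repressor binds hucO and blocks T7 RNA polymerase, and release of the repressor by its ligand allows aptamer synthesis. The plasmid does not encode HucR or the polymerase, which must be supplied separately. The associated work concerns cell-free biosensors for rapid detection of water contaminants, and the operator spacing noted in the name suggests this is one of several variants tested to tune repression.
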