Addgene plasmid #140394: pJBL724
Purpose: Expresses HucR-regulated 3WJdB RNA aptamer driven by T7 promoter with the hucO sequence 5BP downstream from the promoter
Depositing lab: Julius Lucks. Depositing organization: Northwestern University. Publication: Cell-free biosensors for rapid detection of water contaminants. Jung JK, Alam KK, Verosloff MS, Capdevila DA, Desmau M, Clauer PR, Lee JW, Nguyen PQ, Pasten PA, Matiasek SJ, Gaillard JF, Giedroc DP, Collins JJ, Lucks JB. Nat Biotechnol. 2020 Jul 6. pii: 10.1038/s41587-020-0571-7. doi: 10.1038/s41587-020-0571-7. PubMed 32632301.
Backbone
  Vector backbone: pUC19
  Vector type: Synthetic Biology
Growth in bacteria
  Bacterial resistance: Ampicillin, 100 μg/mL
  Growth temperature: 37°C
  Growth strain: DH5alpha
  Copy number: High Copy
Gene/Insert
  Gene/Insert name: T7-hucO-3WJdB-T
  Species: Synthetic
  Cloning method: Gibson Cloning
Terms and licenses: Academic/Nonprofit Terms; Industry Terms: Not Available to Industry
How to cite: pJBL724 was a gift from Julius Lucks (Addgene plasmid # 140394 ; http://n2t.net/addgene:140394 ; RRID:Addgene_140394)
